>Addgene plasmid #124887 | pQ2aB | addgene full sequence | sequence record 243838 | Addgene NGS Result
ATCCAGCCCTCACTCCTTCTCTAGGCGCCGGAATTGAAGATCTGGGGGATCGATCCTCTAGAGTCCGTTA
CATAACTTACGGTAAATGGCCCGCCTGGCTGACCGCCCAACGACCCCCGCCCATTGACGTCAATAATGAC
GTATGTTCCCATAGTAACGCCAATAGGGACTTTCCATTGACGTCAATGGGTGGAGTATTTACGGTAAACT
GCCCACTTGGCAGTACATCAAGTGTATCATATGCCAAGTACGCCCCCTATTGACGTCAATGACGGTAAAT
GGCCCGCCTGGCATTATGCCCAGTACATGACCTTATGGGACTTTCCTACTTGGCAGTACATCTACGTATT
AGTCATCGCTATTACCATGGTGATGCGGTTTTGGCAGTACATCAATGGGCGTGGATAGCGGTTTGACTCA
CGGGGATTTCCAAGTCTCCACCCCATTGACGTCAATGGGAGTTTGTTTTGGCACCAAAATCAACGGGACT
TTCCAAAATGTCGTAACAACTCCGCCCCATTGACGCAAATGGGCGGTAGGCGTGTACGGTGGGAGGTCTA
TATAAGCAGAGCTCGTTTAGTGAACCGTCAGATCGCCTGGAGACGCCATCCACGCTGTTTTGACCTCCAT
AGAAGACACCGGGACCGATCCAGCCTCCGCGGCCGGGAACGGTGCATTGGAACGGACCTGCAGGAATTGA
TCCGCGGCCGCAGATCTGCCACCATGGGATCCGACTACAAAGACGATGACGACAAGGGCTCCGGAATTCA
ACCTGCAGGTGCCACGAACTTCTCTCTGTTAAAGCAAGCAGGAGACGTGGAAGAAAACCCCGGTCCCTCG
GCCGGCCTAGGAGGCCTCGCTAGCGGTGGCTCCCAGTGTACCAACTATGCCCTGCTGAAGCTCGCCGGCG
ATGTCGAGAGTAACCCCGGCCCTGGCGATCGCAGCGAGCTGATTAAGGAGAACATGCACATGAAGCTGTA
CATGGAGGGCACCGTGGACAACCATCACTTCAAGTGCACATCCGAGGGCGAAGGCAAGCCCTACGAGGGC
ACCCAGACCATGAGAATCAAGGTGGTCGAGGGCGGCCCTCTCCCCTTCGCCTTCGACATCCTGGCTACTA
GCTTCCTCTACGGCAGCAAGACCTTCATCAACCACACCCAGGGCATCCCCGACTTCTTCAAGCAGTCCTT
CCCTGAGGGCTTCACATGGGAGAGAGTCACCACATACGAAGACGGGGGCGTGCTGACCGCTACCCAGGAC
ACCAGCCTCCAGGACGGCTGCCTCATCTACAACGTCAAGATCAGAGGGGTGAACTTCACATCCAACGGCC
CTGTGATGCAGAAGAAAACACTCGGCTGGGAGGCCTTCACCGAGACGCTGTACCCCGCTGACGGCGGCCT
GGAAGGCAGAAACGACATGGCCCTGAAGCTCGTGGGCGGGAGCCATCTGATCGCAAACATCAAGACCACA
TATAGATCCAAGAAACCCGCTAAGAACCTCAAGATGCCTGGCGTCTACTATGTGGACTACAGACTGGAAA
GAATCAAGGAGGCCAACAACGAGACCTACGTCGAGCAGCACGAGGTGGCAGTGGCCAGATACTGCGACCT
CCCTAGCAAACTGGGGCACAAGCTTAATTCCGGACTCAGATCTCGAGCTGTTAACGGCGATCGCTAAAAC
TCCCTCCCCCCCCCCTAACGTTACTGGCCGAAGCCGCTTGGAATAAGGCCGGTGTGCGTTTGTCTATATG
TTATTTTCCACCATATTGCCGTCTTTTGGCAATGTGAGGGCCCGGAAACCTGGCCCTGTCTTCTTGACGA
GCATTCCTAGGGGTCTTTCCCCTCTCGCCAAAGGAATGCAAGGTCTGTTGAATGTCGTGAAGGAAGCAGT
TCCTCTGGAAGCTTCTTGAAGACAAACAACGTCTGTAGCGACCCTTTGCAGGCAGCGGAACCCCCCACCT
GGCGACAGGTGCCTCTGCGGCCAAAAGCCACGTGTATAAGATACACCTGCAAAGGCGGCACAACCCCAGT
GCCACGTTGTGAGTTGGATAGTTGTGGAAAGAGTCAAATGGCTCTCCTCAAGCGTATTCAACAAGGGGCT
GAAGGATGCCCAGAAGGTACCCCATTGTATGGGATCTGATCTGGGGCCTCGGTGCACATGCTTTACATGT
GTTTAGTCGAGGTTAAAAAAACGTCTAGGCCCCCCGAACCACGGGGACGTGGTTTTCCTTTGAAAAACAC
GATGATAAGCTTGCCACAACCCACAAGGAGACGACCTTCCATGACCGAGTACAAGCCCACGGTGCGCCTC
GCCACCCGCGACGACGTCCCCCGGGCCGTACGCACCCTCGCCGCCGCGTTCGCCGACTACCCCGCCACGC
GCCACACCGTCGACCCGGACCGCCACATCGAGCGGGTCACCGAGCTGCAAGAACTCTTCCTCACGCGCGT
CGGGCTCGACATCGGCAAGGTGTGGGTCGCGGACGACGGCGCCGCGGTGGCGGTCTGGACCACGCCGGAG
AGCGTCGAAGCGGGGGCGGTGTTCGCCGAGATCGGCCCGCGCATGGCCGAGTTGAGCGGTTCCCGGCTGG
CCGCGCAGCAACAGATGGAAGGCCTCCTGGCGCCGCACCGGCCCAAGGAGCCCGCGTGGTTCCTGGCCAC
CGTCGGCGTCTCGCCCGACCACCAGGGCAAGGGTCTGGGCAGCGCCGTCGTGCTCCCCGGAGTGGAGGCG
GCCGAGCGCGCCGGGGTGCCCGCCTTCCTGGAGACCTCCGCGCCCCGCAACCTCCCCTTCTACGAGCGGC
TCGGCTTCACCGTCACCGCCGACGTCGAGGTGCCCGAAGGACCGCGCACCTGGTGCATGACCCGCAAGCC
CGGTGCCTGACGCCCGCCCCACGACCCGCAGCGCCCGACCGAAAGGAGCGCACGACCCCATGGCTCCGAC
CGAAGCCACCCGGGGCGGCCCCGCCGACCCCGCACCCGCCCCCGAGGCCCACCGACTCTAGTCGAGGGCT
GCAGCGCTGCAGAGGCCGAGTGCAGAACTGCTCCAAAGGGACCTCAAGGCTTTCCGAGGGACACTAGGCT
GACTCCATCGAGCCAGTGTAGAGATAAGCTTATCGATTAGTCCAATTTGTTAAAGACAGGATATCAGTGG
TCCAGGCTCTAGTTTTGACTCAACAATATCACCAGCTGAAGCCTATAGAGTACGAGCCATAGATAAAATA
AAAGATTTTATTTAGTCTCCAGAAAAAGGGGGGAATGAAAGACCCCACCTGTAGGTTTGGCAAGCTAGCT
TAAGTAACGCCATTTTGCAAGGCATGGAAAAATACATAACTGAGAATAGAGAAGTTCAGATCAAGGTCAG
GAACAGATGGAACAGGGTCGACCCTAGAGAACCATCAGATGTTTCCAGGGTGCCCCAAGGACCTGAAATG
ACCCTGTGCCTTATTTGAACTAACCAATCAGTTCGCTTCTCGCTTCTGTTCGCGCGCTTCTGCTCCCCGA
GCTCAATAAAAGAGCCCACAACCCCTCACTCGGGGCGCCAGTCCTCCGATTGACTGAGTCGCCCGGGTAC
CCGTGTATCCAATAAACCCTCTTGCAGTTGCATCCGACTTGTGGTCTCGCTGTTCCTTGGGAGGGTCTCC
TCTGAGTGATTGACTACCCGTCAGCGGGGGTCTTTCATTTGGGGGCTCGTCCGGGATCGGGAGACCCCTG
CCCAGGGACCACCGACCCACCACCGGGAGGTAAGCTGGCTGCCTCGCGCGTTTCGGTGATGACGGTGAAA
ACCTCTGACACATGCAGCTCCCGGAGACGGTCACAGCTTGTCTGTAAGCGGATGCCGGGAGCAGACAAGC
CCGTCAGGGCGCGTCAGCGGGTGTTGGCGGGTGTCGGGGCGCAGCCATGACCCAGTCACGTAGCGATAGC
GGAGTGTAGATCCGGCTGTGGAATGTGTGTCAGTTAGGGTGTGGAAAGTCCCCAGGCTCCCCAGCAGGCA
GAAGTATGCAAAGCATGCATCTCAATTAGTCAGCAACCAGGTGTGGAAAGTCCCCAGGCTCCCCAGCAGG
CAGAAGTATGCAAAGCATGCATCTCAATTAGTCAGCAACCATAGTCCCGCCCCTAACTCCGCCCATCCCG
CCCCTAACTCCGCCCAGTTCCGCCCATTCTCCGCCCCATGGCTGACTAATTTTTTTTATTTATGCAGAGG
CCGAGGCCGCCTCGGCCTCTGAGCTATTCCAGAAGTAGTGAGGAGGCTTTTTTGGAGGCCTAGGCTTTTG
CAAAAAGCTTACTGGCTTAACTATGCGGCATCAGAGCAGATTGTACTGAGAGTGCACCATATGCGGTGTG
AAATACCGCACAGATGCGTAAGGAGAAAATACCGCATCAGGCGCTCTTCCGCTTCCTCGCTCACTGACTC
GCTGCGCTCGGTCGTTCGGCTGCGGCGAGCGGTATCAGCTCACTCAAAGGCGGTAATACGGTTATCCACA
GAATCAGGGGATAACGCAGGAAAGAACATGTGAGCAAAAGGCCAGCAAAAGGCCAGGAACCGTAAAAAGG
CCGCGTTGCTGGCGTTTTTCCATAGGCTCCGCCCCCCTGACGAGCATCACAAAAATCGACGCTCAAGTCA
GAGGTGGCGAAACCCGACAGGACTATAAAGATACCAGGCGTTTCCCCCTGGAAGCTCCCTCGTGCGCTCT
CCTGTTCCGACCCTGCCGCTTACCGGATACCTGTCCGCCTTTCTCCCTTCGGGAAGCGTGGCGCTTTCTC
ATAGCTCACGCTGTAGGTATCTCAGTTCGGTGTAGGTCGTTCGCTCCAAGCTGGGCTGTGTGCACGAACC
CCCCGTTCAGCCCGACCGCTGCGCCTTATCCGGTAACTATCGTCTTGAGTCCAACCCGGTAAGACACGAC
TTATCGCCACTGGCAGCAGCCACTGGTAACAGGATTAGCAGAGCGAGGTATGTAGGCGGTGCTACAGAGT
TCTTGAAGTGGTGGCCTAACTACGGCTACACTAGAAGGACAGTATTTGGTATCTGCGCTCTGCTGAAGCC
AGTTACCTTCGGAAAAAGAGTTGGTAGCTCTTGATCCGGCAAACAAACCACCGCTGGTAGCGGTGGTTTT
TTTGTTTGCAAGCAGCAGATTACGCGCAGAAAAAAAGGATCTCAAGAAGATCCTTTGATCTTTTCTACGG
GGTCTGACGCTCAGTGGAACGAAAACTCACGTTAAGGGATTTTGGTCATGAGATTATCAAAAAGGATCTT
CACCTAGATCCTTTTAAATTAAAAATGAAGTTTTAAATCAATCTAAAGTATATATGAGTAAACTTGGTCT
GACAGTTACCAATGCTTAATCAGTGAGGCACCTATCTCAGCGATCTGTCTATTTCGTTCATCCATAGTTG
CCTGACTCCCCGTCGTGTAGATAACTACGATACGGGAGGGCTTACCATCTGGCCCCAGTGCTGCAATGAT
ACCGCGAGACCCACGCTCACCGGCTCCAGATTTATCAGCAATAAACCAGCCAGCCGGAAGGGCCGAGCGC
AGAAGTGGTCCTGCAACTTTATCCGCCTCCATCCAGTCTATTAATTGTTGCCGGGAAGCTAGAGTAAGTA
GTTCGCCAGTTAATAGTTTGCGCAACGTTGTTGCCATTGCTGCAGGCATCGTGGTGTCACGCTCGTCGTT
TGGTATGGCTTCATTCAGCTCCGGTTCCCAACGATCAAGGCGAGTTACATGATCCCCCATGTTGTGCAAA
AAAGCGGTTAGCTCCTTCGGTCCTCCGATCGTTGTCAGAAGTAAGTTGGCCGCAGTGTTATCACTCATGG
TTATGGCAGCACTGCATAATTCTCTTACTGTCATGCCATCCGTAAGATGCTTTTCTGTGACTGGTGAGTA
CTCAACCAAGTCATTCTGAGAATAGTGTATGCGGCGACCGAGTTGCTCTTGCCCGGCGTCAACACGGGAT
AATACCGCGCCACATAGCAGAACTTTAAAAGTGCTCATCATTGGAAAACGTTCTTCGGGGCGAAAACTCT
CAAGGATCTTACCGCTGTTGAGATCCAGTTCGATGTAACCCACTCGTGCACCCAACTGATCTTCAGCATC
TTTTACTTTCACCAGCGTTTCTGGGTGAGCAAAAACAGGAAGGCAAAATGCCGCAAAAAAGGGAATAAGG
GCGACACGGAAATGTTGAATACTCATACTCTTCCTTTTTCAATATTATTGAAGCATTTATCAGGGTTATT
GTCTCATGAGCGGATACATATTTGAATGTATTTAGAAAAATAAACAAATAGGGGTTCCGCGCACATTTCC
CCGAAAAGTGCCACCTGACGTCTAAGAAACCATTATTATCATGACATTAACCTATAAAAATAGGCGTATC
ACGAGGCCCTTTCGTCTTCAAGAATTAGCTTGGCCATTGCATACGTTGTATCCATATCATAATATGTACA
TTTATATTGGCTCATGTCCAACATTACCGCCATGTTGACATTGATTATTGACTAGTTATTAATAGTAATC
AATTACGGGGTCATTAGTTCATAGCCCATATATGGAGTTCCGCGTTACATAACTTACGGTAAATGGCCCG
CCTGGCTGACCGCCCAACGACCCCCGCCCATTGACGTCAATAATGACGTATGTTCCCATAGTAACGCCAA
TAGGGACTTTCCATTGACGTCAATGGGTGGAGTATTTACGGTAAACTGCCCACTTGGCAGTACATCAAGT
GTATCATATGCCAAGTACGCCCCCTATTGACGTCAATGACGGTAAATGGCCCGCCTGGCATTATGCCCAG
TACATGACCTTATGGGACTTTCCTACTTGGCAGTACATCTACGTATTAGTCATCGCTATTACCATGGTGA
TGCGGTTTTGGCAGTACATCAATGGGCGTGGATAGCGGTTTGACTCACGGGGATTTCCAAGTCTCCACCC
CATTGACGTCAATGGGAGTTTGTTTTGGCACCAAAATCAACGGGACTTTCCAAAATGTCGTAACAACTCC
GCCCCATTGACGCAAATGGGCGGTAGGCGTGTACGGTGGGAGGTCTATATAAGCAGAGCTCAATAAAAGA
GCCCACAACCCCTCACTCGGCGCGCCAGTCTTCCGATAGACTGCGTCGCCCGGGTACCCGTATTCCCAAT
AAAGCCTCTTGCTGTTTGCATCCGAATCGTGGTCTCGCTGTTCCTTGGGAGGGTCTCCTCTGAGTGATTG
ACTACCCACGACGGGGGTCTTTCATTTGGGGGCTCGTCCGGGATTTGGAGACCCCTGCCCAGGGACCACC
GACCCACCACCGGGAGGTAAGCTGGCCAGCAACTTATCTGTGTCTGTCCGATTGTCTAGTGTCTATGTTT
GATGTTATGCGCCTGCGTCTGTACTAGTTAGCTAACTAGCTCTGTATCTGGCGGACCCGTGGTGGAACTG
ACGAGTTCTGAACACCCGGCCGCAACCCTGGGAGACGTCCCAGGGACTTTGGGGGCCGTTTTTGTGGCCC
GACCTGAGGAAGGGAGTCGATGTGGAATCCGACCCCGTCAGGATATGTGGTTCTGGTAGGAGACGAGAAC
CTAAAACAGTTCCCGCCTCCGTCTGAATTTTTGCTTTCGGTTTGGAACCGAAGCCGCGCGTCTTGTCTGC
TGCAGCGCTGCAGCATCGTTCTGTGTTGTCTCTGTCTGACTGTGTTTCTGTATTTGTCTGAAAATTAGGG
CCAGACTGTTACCACTCCCTTAAGTTTGACCTTAGGTCACTGGAAAGATGTCGAGCGGATCGCTCACAAC
CAGTCGGTAGATGTCAAGAAGAGACGTTGGGTTACCTTCTGCTCTGCAGAATGGCCAACCTTTAACGTCG
GATGGCCGCGAGACGGCACCTTTAACCGAGACCTCATCACCCAGGTTAAGATCAAGGTCTTTTCACCTGG
CCCGCATGGACACCCAGACCAGGTCCCCTACATCGTGACCTGGGAAGCCTTGGCTTTTGACCCCCCTCCC
TGGGTCAAGCCCTTTGTACACCCTAAGCCTCCGCCTCCTCTTCCTCCATCCGCCCCGTCTCTCCCCCTTG
AACCTCCTCGTTCGACCCCGCCTCGATCCTCCCTTT
Features (pLannotate 1.2.2; 23 found; start..end, strand, type, name):
     66..369     +  enhancer       CMV enhancer: human cytomegalovirus immediate early enhancer
    370..573     +  promoter       CMV promoter: human cytomegalovirus (CMV) immediate early promoter
    781..836     +  CDS            P2A (fragment): 2A peptide from porcine teschovirus-1 polyprotein Eukaryotic ribosomes fail to insert a peptide bond between the Gly and Pro residues, yielding separate polypeptides.
    943..1638    +  CDS            TagBFP: TagBFP is a basic (constitutively fluorescent) blue fluorescent protein published in 2008, derived from Entacmaea quadricolor. It is reported to be a very rapidly-maturing monomer with very low acid sensitivity.
   1639..1659    +  misc_feature   MCS (fragment): multiple cloning site
   1786..2248    +  misc_feature   IRES: internal ribosome entry site (IRES) of the encephalomyocarditis virus (EMCV)
   2281..2880    +  CDS            PuroR: puromycin N-acetyltransferase; pac from Streptomyces alboniger; confers resistance to puromycin
   2930..2995    +  CDS            dmpM (fragment): DMPM_STRAD - Protein inferred from homology: Swiss-Prot protein existence level 3. From Streptomyces alboniger.
   3008..3079    +  CDS            Mos (fragment): MOS_MOUSE - Experimental evidence at transcript level: Swiss-Prot protein existence level 2. From Mus musculus (Mouse).
   3112..3212    +  CDS            env (fragment): murine leukemia virus gPr80 envelope polyprotein precursor; env; proteolytically cleaved into gp70SU and p15TM subunits
   3254..3679    +  LTR            3' LTR (ΔU3): self-inactivating 3' long terminal repeat (LTR) from Moloney murine leukemia virus
   3748..3788    +  CDS            rop (fragment): Rop protein, which maintains plasmids at low copy number; rop
   3890..3928    +  misc_feature   bom (fragment): basis of mobility region from pBR322
   3945..4274    +  promoter       SV40 promoter: SV40 enhancer and early promoter
   4280..4381    +  misc_feature   bom (fragment): basis of mobility region from pBR322
   4567..5155    -  rep_origin     ori: high-copy-number ColE1/pMB1/pBR322/pUC origin of replication
   5326..6186    -  CDS            AmpR: β-lactamase; bla; confers resistance to ampicillin, carbenicillin, and related antibiotics
   6187..6291    -  promoter       AmpR promoter: bla
   6477..6856    +  enhancer       CMV enhancer: human cytomegalovirus immediate early enhancer
   6857..7060    +  promoter       CMV promoter: human cytomegalovirus (CMV) immediate early promoter
   7061..7236    +  LTR            5' LTR (truncated): truncated long terminal repeat from Moloney murine sarcoma virus
   7358..7632    +  misc_feature   MESV Ψ (fragment): packaging signal of murine embryonic stem cell virus
   7699..29      +  CDS            gag (truncated) (across the origin): truncated Moloney murine leukemia virus (MMLV) gag gene lacking the start codon
