[The description below was written by a language model from this plasmid's Addgene catalogue record and pLannotate feature annotations shown in this document.]
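Description:
pQ2aB is an empty gammaretroviral expression backbone derived from Clontech's pQCXIP, built for making multicistronic constructs for stable transduction of mammalian cells. It is propagated in bacteria through a high-copy ColE1/pUC-type origin with ampicillin selection (AmpR under its own bla promoter). The sequenced record is 8,086 nt, somewhat larger than the listed 7,162 bp parental backbone, consistent with the added elements.

The viral portion follows the self-inactivating pQCXIP layout. A hybrid CMV enhancer/promoter fused to a truncated 5' LTR drives genomic RNA production in packaging cells, followed by a Ψ packaging signal and a truncated gag segment lacking its start codon, which aids encapsidation. The 3' LTR carries a ΔU3 deletion, so after reverse transcription and integration the LTR promoter activity is lost and expression depends on the internal CMV immediate early enhancer/promoter. Downstream of that internal promoter, the depositor added multiple 2A sites, serine-glycine linkers, cloning sites and a blue fluorescent protein. The annotation detects one P2A fragment, TagBFP and a short MCS fragment. The Flag tag and additional 2A sites listed in the catalogue entry were not called by the automated annotation. An EMCV IRES then directs translation of puromycin N-acetyltransferase from the same transcript.

Genes cloned in frame with the 2A peptides would be co-translated and released as separate polypeptides alongside TagBFP. Transduced cells can therefore be tracked by blue fluorescence and selected with puromycin. No insert is present, and the cloning method is not recorded.
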