Addgene plasmid #124887: pQ2aB
Purpose: (Empty Backbone) Basic Retroviral backbone with multiple 2a sites, linkers, BFP and and IRES_puromycin from pQCXIP
Depositing lab: Nevil Singh. Depositing organization: University of Maryland, Baltimore.
Backbone
  Vector backbone: pQCXIP
  Backbone manufacturer: Clontech
  Backbone size (bp): 7162
  Modifications to backbone: Added multiple 2a sites, ser-gly linkers, BFP and cloning sites
  Vector type: Mammalian Expression, Retroviral
  Promoter: CMV
  Selectable markers: Puromycin
  Tag / fusion protein: Blue Flourescent Protein, Flag
Growth in bacteria
  Bacterial resistance: Ampicillin, 100 μg/mL
  Growth temperature: 37°C
  Growth strain: NEB Stable
  Copy number: Unknown
Gene/Insert
  Cloning method: Unknown
  Sequencing primers: 5′ ATAGAAGACACCGGGACCGA; 3′ AGCTCGAGATCTGAGTCCGGAATTAAGCTTGTG
Terms and licenses: Academic/Nonprofit Terms; Industry Terms: Not Available to Industry
How to cite: pQ2aB was a gift from Nevil Singh (Addgene plasmid # 124887 ; http://n2t.net/addgene:124887 ; RRID:Addgene_124887)
